Addgene plasmid #193064: pHAGE-Gata2-mCh
Purpose: constitutive expression of mouse Gata2 fused to mCherry in mammalian cells
Depositing lab: Filipe Pereira. Depositing organization: Center for Neuroscience and Cell Biology, University of Coimbra. Publication: GATA2 mitotic bookmarking is required for definitive haematopoiesis. Silverio-Alves R, Kurochkin I, Rydstrom A, Vazquez Echegaray C, Haider J, Nicholls M, Rode C, Thelaus L, Lindgren AY, Ferreira AG, Brandao R, Larsson J, de Bruijn MFTR, Martin-Gonzalez J, Pereira CF. Nat Commun. 2023 Aug 14;14(1):4645. doi: 10.1038/s41467-023-40391-x. PubMed 37580379.
Backbone
  Vector backbone: pHAGE2-EF1a-MCS-IRES-Puro-W-loxP
  Vector type: Mammalian Expression, Lentiviral
Growth in bacteria
  Bacterial resistance: Ampicillin, 100 μg/mL
  Growth temperature: 37°C
  Growth strain: NEB Stable
  Copy number: High Copy
Gene/Insert
  Gene/Insert name: Gata2-mCh
  Species: M. musculus (mouse)
  Promoter: EF1a
  Cloning method: Restriction Enzyme; 5′ cloning site NotI (unknown if destroyed); 3′ cloning site XbaI (unknown if destroyed)
  Sequencing primers: 5′ TCAAGCCTCAGACAGTGGTTC
Terms and licenses: Academic/Nonprofit Terms; Industry Terms: Not Available to Industry
How to cite: pHAGE-Gata2-mCh was a gift from Filipe Pereira (Addgene plasmid # 193064 ; http://n2t.net/addgene:193064 ; RRID:Addgene_193064)
