[The description below was written by a language model from this plasmid's Addgene catalogue record and pLannotate feature annotations shown in this document.]
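Description:
pHAGE-Gata2-mCh is an HIV-1-based lentiviral expression plasmid built on the pHAGE2-EF1a-MCS-IRES-Puro-W-loxP backbone and designed for constitutive expression of mouse Gata2 fused to mCherry in mammalian cells. It is propagated in E. coli through a high-copy ColE1/pUC-type origin with ampicillin selection (β-lactamase under its own promoter). The viral portion contains a truncated 5' LTR, the Ψ packaging signal with adjoining gag fragment, the Rev response element for Rev-dependent export of the genomic RNA, and a cPPT/CTS. At the 3' end there is a self-inactivating ΔU3 LTR that carries a loxP site. Because the 3' U3 region is copied to both ends of the provirus during reverse transcription, this arrangement would in principle allow Cre-mediated excision of the integrated cassette.

The payload is a single bicistronic transcript driven by the human EF-1α promoter. The mouse Gata2 coding sequence, cloned between NotI and XbaI, is followed almost immediately by a red fluorescent protein reading frame. The automated annotation labels this as dTomato, but the catalogue entry identifies it as mCherry, a related DsRed derivative, so the label probably reflects sequence similarity. Downstream, an EMCV IRES drives translation of puromycin N-acetyltransferase, linking drug selection of transduced cells to expression of the fusion, and a WPRE enhances transcript stability and expression. Short c-Myc NLS and Myc-tag matches annotated between PuroR and the WPRE are not explained by the record. The associated publication concerns GATA2 mitotic bookmarking in haematopoiesis, which is consistent with using the fluorescent fusion to follow GATA2 localisation in live cells.
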