Features (pLannotate 1.2.2; 29 found; start..end, strand, type, name):
     40..123     +  polyA_signal   SV40 poly(A) signal (fragment): SV40 polyadenylation signal
    290..619     +  CDS            nef (fragment): NEF_HV1BR - Experimental evidence at protein level: Swiss-Prot protein existence level 1. Extracellular Nef protein targets CD4(+) T-lymphocytes for apoptosis by interacting with CXCR4 surface receptors (PubMed:14990729). From Human immunodeficiency virus type 1 group M subtype B (isolate BRU/LAI) (HIV-1).
    667..924     +  LTR            5' LTR (truncated): truncated 5' long terminal repeat (LTR) from HIV-1
    971..1096    +  misc_feature   HIV-1 Ψ: packaging signal of human immunodeficiency virus type 1
   1080..1418    +  CDS            HIV-1 gag (fragment): gag protein from human immunodeficiency virus 1; gag
   1593..1826    +  misc_feature   RRE: The Rev response element (RRE) of HIV-1 allows for Rev-dependent mRNA export from the nucleus to the cytoplasm.
   2203..2303    +  CDS            Rev (fragment): human immunodeficiency virus 1 (HIV-1) Rev protein; rev; enhances nuclear export of unspliced and incompletely spliced viral mRNAs
   2348..2465    +  misc_feature   cPPT/CTS: central polypurine tract and central termination sequence of HIV-1
   2513..3691    +  promoter       EF-1α promoter: strong constitutive promoter for human elongation factor EF-1α
   3701..5140    +  CDS            Gata2: GATA2_MOUSE - Experimental evidence at protein level: Swiss-Prot protein existence level 1. Transcriptional activator which regulates endothelin-1 gene expression in endothelial cells. Binds to the consensus sequence 5'- AGATAG-3'. From Mus musculus (Mouse).
   5147..5845    +  CDS            dTomato: dimeric variant of DsRed fluorescent protein (Shaner et al., 2004) mammalian codon-optimized
   5963..6425    +  misc_feature   IRES: internal ribosome entry site (IRES) of the encephalomyocarditis virus (EMCV)
   6445..7044    +  CDS            PuroR: puromycin N-acetyltransferase; pac from Streptomyces alboniger; confers resistance to puromycin
   7219..7245    +  CDS            c-myc NLS: nuclear localization signal of human c-Myc proto-oncogene (Dang and Lee, 1988)
   7489..7518    +  CDS            Myc: Myc (human c-Myc proto-oncogene) epitope tag
   7595..8183    +  misc_feature   WPRE: woodchuck hepatitis virus posttranscriptional regulatory element
   8236..8255    +  misc_feature   cPPT/CTS (fragment): central polypurine tract and central termination sequence of HIV-1
   8257..8292    +  LTR            3' LTR (ΔU3) (fragment): self-inactivating 3' long terminal repeat (LTR) from HIV-1
   8319..8352    -  protein_bind   loxP: Cre-mediated recombination occurs in the 8-bp core sequence (GCATACAT). Cre recombinase
   8379..8559    +  LTR            5' LTR (truncated): truncated 5' long terminal repeat (LTR) from HIV-1
   8692..8796    +  promoter       AmpR promoter: bla
   8797..9657    +  CDS            AmpR: β-lactamase; bla; confers resistance to ampicillin, carbenicillin, and related antibiotics
   9828..10416   +  rep_origin     ori: high-copy-number ColE1/pMB1/pBR322/pUC origin of replication
  10599..10653   +  CDS            lacI (fragment): lac repressor; lacI; The lac repressor binds to the lac operator to inhibit transcription in E. coli. This inhibition can be relieved by adding lactose or isopropyl-β-D-thiogalactopyranoside (IPTG).
  10659..10752   +  rep_origin     SV40 ori (fragment): SV40 origin of replication
  10777..10814   +  CDS            lacI (fragment): lac repressor; lacI; The lac repressor binds to the lac operator to inhibit transcription in E. coli. This inhibition can be relieved by adding lactose or isopropyl-β-D-thiogalactopyranoside (IPTG).
  10827..10848   +  protein_bind   CAP binding site: CAP binding activates transcription in the presence of cAMP. E. coli catabolite activator protein
  10863..10893   +  promoter       lac promoter: promoter for the E. coli lac operon
  10897..8       +  protein_bind   lac operator (fragment) (across the origin): The lac repressor binds to the lac operator to inhibit transcription in E. coli. This inhibition can be relieved by adding lactose or isopropyl-β-D-thiogalactopyranoside (IPTG). lac repressor encoded by lacI
>Addgene plasmid #193064 | pHAGE-Gata2-mCh | addgene full sequence | sequence record 382378 | Addgene NGS Result
TAACAATTTCACACAGGAAACAGCTATGACATGATTACGAATTTCACAAATAAAGCATTTTTTTCACTGC
ATTCTAGTTGTGGTTTGTCCAAACTCATCAATGTATCTTATCATGTCTGGATCAACTGGATAACTCAAGC
TAACCAAAATCATCCCAAACTTCCCACCCCATACCCTATTACCACTGCCAATTACCTGTGGTTTCATTTA
CTCTAAACCTGTGATTCCTCTGAATTATTTTCATTTTAAAGAAATTGTATTTGTTAAATATGTACTACAA
ACTTAGTAGTTGGAAGGGCTAATTCACTCCCAAAGAAGACAAGATATCCTTGATCTGTGGATCTACCACA
CACAAGGCTACTTCCCTGATTAGCAGAACTACACACCAGGGCCAGGGGTCAGATATCCACTGACCTTTGG
ATGGTGCTACAAGCTAGTACCAGTTGAGCCAGATAAGGTAGAAGAGGCCAATAAAGGAGAGAACACCAGC
TTGTTACACCCTGTGAGCCTGCATGGGATGGATGACCCGGAGAGAGAAGTGTTAGAGTGGAGGTTTGACA
GCCGCCTAGCATTTCATCACGTGGCCCGAGAGCTGCATCCGGAGTACTTCAAGAACTGCTGATATCGAGC
TTGCTACAAGGGACTTTCCGCTGGGGACTTTCCAGGGAGGCGTGGCCTGGGCGGGACTGGGGAGTGGCGA
GCCCTCAGATCCTGCATATAAGCAGCTGCTTTTTGCCTGTACTGGGTCTCTCTGGTTAGACCAGATCTGA
GCCTGGGAGCTCTCTGGCTAACTAGGGAACCCACTGCTTAAGCCTCAATAAAGCTTGCCTTGAGTGCTTC
AAGTAGTGTGTGCCCGTCTGTTGTGTGACTCTGGTAACTAGAGATCCCTCAGACCCTTTTAGTCAGTGTG
GAAAATCTCTAGCAGTGGCGCCCGAACAGGGACTTGAAAGCGAAAGGGAAACCAGAGGAGCTCTCTCGAC
GCAGGACTCGGCTTGCTGAAGCGCGCACGGCAAGAGGCGAGGGGCGGCGACTGGTGAGTACGCCAAAAAT
TTTGACTAGCGGAGGCTAGAAGGAGAGAGATGGGTGCGAGAGCGTCAGTATTAAGCGGGGGAGAATTAGA
TCGCGATGGGAAAAAATTCGGTTAAGGCCAGGGGGAAAGAAAAAATATAAATTAAAACATATAGTATGGG
CAAGCAGGGAGCTAGAACGATTCGCAGTTAATCCTGGCCTGTTAGAAACATCAGAAGGCTGTAGACAAAT
ACTGGGACAGCTACAACCATCCCTTCAGACAGGATCAGAAGAACTTAGATCATTATATAATACAGTAGCA
ACCCTCTATTGTGTGCATCAAAGGATAGAGATAAAAGACACCAAGGAAGCTTTAGACAAGATAGAGGAAG
AGCAAAACAAAAGTAAGACCACCGCACAGCAAGCGGCCGGCCGCTGATCTTCAGACCTGGAGGAGGAGAT
ATGAGGGACAATTGGAGAAGTGAATTATATAAATATAAAGTAGTAAAAATTGAACCATTAGGAGTAGCAC
CCACCAAGGCAAAGAGAAGAGTGGTGCAGAGAGAAAAAAGAGCAGTGGGAATAGGAGCTTTGTTCCTTGG
GTTCTTGGGAGCAGCAGGAAGCACTATGGGCGCAGCGTCAATGACGCTGACGGTACAGGCCAGACAATTA
TTGTCTGGTATAGTGCAGCAGCAGAACAATTTGCTGAGGGCTATTGAGGCGCAACAGCATCTGTTGCAAC
TCACAGTCTGGGGCATCAAGCAGCTCCAGGCAAGAATCCTGGCTGTGGAAAGATACCTAAAGGATCAACA
GCTCCTGGGGATTTGGGGTTGCTCTGGAAAACTCATTTGCACCACTGCTGTGCCTTGGAATGCTAGTTGG
AGTAATAAATCTCTGGAACAGATTTGGAATCACACGACCTGGATGGAGTGGGACAGAGAAATTAACAATT
ACACAAGCTTAATACACTCCTTAATTGAAGAATCGCAAAACCAGCAAGAAAAGAATGAACAAGAATTATT
GGAATTAGATAAATGGGCAAGTTTGTGGAATTGGTTTAACATAACAAATTGGCTGTGGTATATAAAATTA
TTCATAATGATAGTAGGAGGCTTGGTAGGTTTAAGAATAGTTTTTGCTGTACTTTCTATAGTGAATAGAG
TTAGGCAGGGATATTCACCATTATCGTTTCAGACCCACCTCCCAACCCCGAGGGGACCCGACAGGCCCGA
AGGAATAGAAGAAGAAGGTGGAGAGAGAGACAGAGACAGATCCATTCGATTAGTGAACGGATCTCGACGG
TATCGCCGAATTCACAAATGGCAGTATTCATCCACAATTTTAAAAGAAAAGGGGGGATTGGGGGGTACAG
TGCAGGGGAAAGAATAGTAGACATAATAGCAACAGACATACAAACTAAAGAATTACAAAAACAAATTACA
AAAATTCAAAATTTTCGGGTTTATTACAGGGACAGCAGAGATCCAGTTTGGACTAGTCGTGAGGCTCCGG
TGCCCGTCAGTGGGCAGAGCGCACATCGCCCACAGTCCCCGAGAAGTTGGGGGGAGGGGTCGGCAATTGA
ACCGGTGCCTAGAGAAGGTGGCGCGGGGTAAACTGGGAAAGTGATGTCGTGTACTGGCTCCGCCTTTTTC
CCGAGGGTGGGGGAGAACCGTATATAAGTGCAGTAGTCGCCGTGAACGTTCTTTTTCGCAACGGGTTTGC
CGCCAGAACACAGGTAAGTGCCGTGTGTGGTTCCCGCGGGCCTGGCCTCTTTACGGGTTATGGCCCTTGC
GTGCCTTGAATTACTTCCACCTGGCTGCAGTACGTGATTCTTGATCCCGAGCTTCGGGTTGGAAGTGGGT
GGGAGAGTTCGAGGCCTTGCGCTTAAGGAGCCCCTTCGCCTCGTGCTTGAGTTGAGGCCTGGCCTGGGCG
CTGGGGCCGCCGCGTGCGAATCTGGTGGCACCTTCGCGCCTGTCTCGCTGCTTTCGATAAGTCTCTAGCC
ATTTAAAATTTTTGATGACCTGCTGCGACGCTTTTTTTCTGGCAAGATAGTCTTGTAAATGCGGGCCAAG
ATCTGCACACTGGTATTTCGGTTTTTGGGGCCGCGGGCGGCGACGGGGCCCGTGCGTCCCAGCGCACATG
TTCGGCGAGGCGGGGCCTGCGAGCGCGGCCACCGAGAATCGGACGGGGGTAGTCTCAAGCTGGCCGGCCT
GCTCTGGTGCCTGGCCTCGCGCCGCCGTGTATCGCCCCGCCCTGGGCGGCAAGGCTGGCCCGGTCGGCAC
CAGTTGCGTGAGCGGAAAGATGGCCGCTTCCCGGCCCTGCTGCAGGGAGCTCAAAATGGAGGACGCGGCG
CTCGGGAGAGCGGGCGGGTGAGTCACCCACACAAAGGAAAAGGGCCTTTCCGTCCTCAGCCGTCGCTTCA
TGTGACTCCACGGAGTACCGGGCGCCGTCCAGGCACCTCGATTAGTTCTCGAGCTTTTGGAGTACGTCGT
CTTTAGGTTGGGGGGAGGGGTTTTATGCGATGGAGTTTCCCCACACTGAGTGGGTGGAGACTGAAGTTAG
GCCAGCTTGGCACTTGATGTAATTCTCCTTGGAATTTGCCCTTTTTGAGTTTGGATCTTGGTTCATTCTC
AAGCCTCAGACAGTGGTTCAAAGTTTTTTTCTTCCATTTCAGGTGTCGTGAAGCGGCCGCATGGAGGTGG
CGCCTGAGCAGCCTCGCTGGATGGCGCACCCCGCCGTATTGAATGCGCAGCACCCCGACTCGCACCATCC
GGGCCTGGCGCATAACTACATGGAGCCAGCACAGCTGCTGCCTCCCGACGAGGTGGATGTCTTCTTCAAC
CATCTCGACTCGCAGGGCAACCCTTACTACGCCAACCCGGCCCACGCGCGCGCGCGCGTTTCCTACAGCC
CGGCGCATGCCCGTCTCACCGGAGGCCAGATGTGCCGACCACACTTGTTGCACAGCCCAGGCTTGCCGTG
GCTGGACGGGGGCAAAGCAGCTCTCTCTGCCGCCGCTGCCCATCACCACAGTCCCTGGACCGTCAGCCCG
TTCTCCAAGACCCCGCTGCACCCCTCAGCTGCTGGAGCACCCGGAGGGCCTCTGTCTGTTTACCCAGGGG
CTGCGGGTGGGAGCGGGGGAGGCAGTGGGAGCTCCGTGGCCTCCCTCACCCCCACTGCAGCCCACTCGGG
CTCCCATCTCTTCGGCTTCCCACCCACGCCACCCAAAGAAGTGTCTCCAGACCCCAGCACAACAGGAGCT
GCTTCCCCGGCCTCTTCTTCTGCAGGGGGTAGTGTAGCCCGGGGTGAGGACAAGGATGGCGTCAAGTACC
AAGTGTCACTCTCCGAGAGCATGAAGATGGAAGGCGGCAGTCCCCTGCGCCCGGGCCTAGCTACCATGGG
CACCCAGCCTGCAACACACCACCCGATACCCACCTATCCCTCCTATGTGCCCGCCGCAGCTCATGACTAT
GGCAGCAGTCTCTTCCATCCAGGAGGCTTCCTGGGTGGCCCCGCCTCCAGCTTCACCCCTAAGCAGAGAA
GCAAGGCTCGCTCCTGCTCAGAAGGCCGGGAGTGTGTCAACTGTGGTGCCACAGCCACCCCTCTCTGGCG
ACGAGATGGCACGGGCCACTACCTGTGCAATGCCTGTGGGCTCTACCACAAGATGAATGGACAGAACCGG
CCGCTCATCAAGCCCAAGCGGAGGCTGTCTGCTGCCAGAAGAGCGGGCACCTGTTGTGCAAATTGTCAGA
CGACAACCACCACCTTATGGCGCCGGAACGCCAACGGGGACCCTGTGTGCAACGCCTGTGGCCTCTACTA
CAAGCTGCACAATGTTAACAGGCCACTGACCATGAAGAAGGAAGGGATCCAGACCCGGAATCGGAAGATG
TCCAGCAAATCCAAGAAAAGCAAGAAAGGGGCTGAATGTTTCGAGGAGCTCTCCAAGTGCATGCAAGAGA
AGTCACCGCCCTTCAGTGCGGCTGCCCTGGCTGGACACATGGCACCTGTGGGACACCTCCCACCTTTTAG
TCACTCTGGACACATCCTACCCACGCCCACGCCTATCCACCCTTCCTCCAGTCTCTCTTTTGGCCACCCC
CACCCGTCCAGCATGGTGACTGCCATGGGCTTCGAAGTGAGCAAGGGCGAGGAGGTCATCAAAGAGTTCA
TGCGCTTCAAGGTGCGCATGGAGGGCTCCATGAACGGCCACGAGTTCGAGATCGAGGGCGAGGGCGAGGG
CCGCCCCTACGAGGGCACCCAGACCGCCAAGCTGAAGGTGACCAAGGGCGGCCCCCTGCCCTTCGCCTGG
GACATCCTGTCCCCCCAGTTCATGTACGGCTCCAAGGCGTACGTGAAGCACCCCGCCGACATCCCCGATT
ACAAGAAGCTGTCCTTCCCCGAGGGCTTCAAGTGGGAGCGCGTGATGAACTTCGAGGACGGCGGTCTGGT
GACCGTGACCCAGGACTCCTCCCTGCAGGACGGCACGCTGATCTACAAGGTGAAGATGCGCGGCACCAAC
TTCCCCCCCGACGGCCCCGTAATGCAGAAGAAGACCATGGGCTGGGAGGCCTCCACCGAGCGCCTGTACC
CCCGCGACGGCGTGCTGAAGGGCGAGATCCACCAGGCCCTGAAGCTGAAGGACGGCGGCCACTACCTGGT
GGAGTTCGAGACCATCTACATGGCCAAGAAGCCCGTGCAACTGCCCGGCTACTACTACGTGGACACCAAG
CTGGACATCACCTCCCACAACGAGGACTACACCATCGTGGAACAGTACGAGCGCTCCGAGGGCCGCCACC
ACCTGTTCCTGTACGGCATGGACGAGCTGTACAAGTAGTCTAGAGGATCCCTCCCCCCCCCCTAACGTTA
CTGGCCGAAGCCGCTTGGAATAAGGCCGGTGTGCGTTTGTCTATATGTTATTTTCCACCATATTGCCGTC
TTTTGGCAATGTGAGGGCCCGGAAACCTGGCCCTGTCTTCTTGACGAGCATTCCTAGGGGTCTTTCCCCT
CTCGCCAAAGGAATGCAAGGTCTGTTGAATGTCGTGAAGGAAGCAGTTCCTCTGGAAGCTTCTTGAAGAC
AAACAACGTCTGTAGCGACCCTTTGCAGGCAGCGGAACCCCCCACCTGGCGACAGGTGCCTCTGCGGCCA
AAAGCCACGTGTATAAGATACACCTGCAAAGGCGGCACAACCCCAGTGCCACGTTGTGAGTTGGATAGTT
GTGGAAAGAGTCAAATGGCTCTCCTCAAGCGTATTCAACAAGGGGCTGAAGGATGCCCAGAAGGTACCCC
ATTGTATGGGATCTGATCTGGGGCCTCGGTGCACATGCTTTACATGTGTTTAGTCGAGGTTAAAAAAACG
TCTAGGCCCCCCGAACCACGGGGACGTGGTTTTCCTTTGAAAAACACGATGATAATATGGCCACACATAT
GACCATGACCGAGTACAAGCCCACGGTGCGCCTCGCCACCCGCGACGACGTCCCCAGGGCCGTACGCACC
CTCGCCGCCGCGTTCGCCGACTACCCCGCCACGCGCCACACCGTCGATCCGGACCGCCACATCGAGCGGG
TCACCGAGCTGCAAGAACTCTTCCTCACGCGCGTCGGGCTCGACATCGGCAAGGTGTGGGTCGCGGACGA
CGGCGCCGCGGTGGCGGTCTGGACCACGCCGGAGAGCGTCGAAGCGGGGGCGGTGTTCGCCGAGATCGGC
CCGCGCATGGCCGAGTTGAGCGGTTCCCGGCTGGCCGCGCAGCAACAGATGGAAGGCCTCCTGGCGCCGC
ACCGGCCCAAGGAGCCCGCGTGGTTCCTGGCCACCGTCGGCGTCTCGCCCGACCACCAGGGCAAGGGTCT
GGGCAGCGCCGTCGTGCTCCCCGGAGTGGAGGCGGCCGAGCGCGCCGGGGTGCCCGCCTTCCTGGAGACC
TCCGCGCCCCGCAACCTCCCCTTCTACGAGCGGCTCGGCTTCACCGTCACCGCCGACGTCGAGGTGCCCG
AAGGACCGCGCACCTGGTGCATGACCCGCAAGCCCGGTGCCTGAATCGATGTTGTTTCTGTGGAAAAGAG
GCAGGCTCCTGGCAAAAGGTCAGAGTCTGGATCACCTTCTGCTGGAGGCCACAGCAAACCTCCTCACAGC
CCACTGGTCCTCAAGAGGTGCCACGTCTCCACACATCAGCACAACTACGCAGCGCCTCCCTCCACTCGGA
AGGACTATCCTGCTGCCAAGAGGGTCAAGTTGGACAGTGTCAGAGTCCTGAGACAGATCAGCAACAACCG
AAAATGCACCAGCCCCAGGTCCTCGGACACCGAGGAGAATGTCAAGAGGCGAACACACAACGTCTTGGAG
CGCCAGAGGAGGAACGAGCTAAAACGGAGCTTTTTTGCCCTGCGTGACCAGATCCCGGAGTTGGAAAACA
ATGAAAAGGCCCCCAAGGTAGTTATCCTTAAAAAAGCCACAGCATACATCCTGTCCGTCCAAGCAGAGGA
GCAAAAGCTCATTTCTGAAGAGGACTTGTTGCGGAAACGACGAGAACAGTTGAAACACAAACTTGAACAG
CTACGGAACTCTTGTGCGTAAGTCGATAGATCCTAATCAACCTCTGGATTACAAAATTTGTGAAAGATTG
ACTGGTATTCTTAACTATGTTGCTCCTTTTACGCTATGTGGATACGCTGCTTTAATGCCTTTGTATCATG
CTATTGCTTCCCGTATGGCTTTCATTTTCTCCTCCTTGTATAAATCCTGGTTGCTGTCTCTTTATGAGGA
GTTGTGGCCCGTTGTCAGGCAACGTGGCGTGGTGTGCACTGTGTTTGCTGACGCAACCCCCACTGGTTGG
GGCATTGCCACCACCTGTCAGCTCCTTTCCGGGACTTTCGCTTTCCCCCTCCCTATTGCCACGGCGGAAC
TCATCGCCGCCTGCCTTGCCCGCTGCTGGACAGGGGCTCGGCTGTTGGGCACTGACAATTCCGTGGTGTT
GTCGGGGAAATCATCGTCCTTTCCTTGGCTGCTCGCCTGTGTTGCCACCTGGATTCTGCGCGGGACGTCC
TTCTGCTACGTCCCTTCGGCCCTCAATCCAGCGGACCTTCCTTCCCGCGGCCTGCTGCCGGCTCTGCGGC
CTCTTCCGCGTCTTCGCCTTCGCCCTCAGACGAGTCGGATCTCCCTTTGGGCCGCCTCCCCGCCTGGTAC
CTTTAAGACCAATGACTTACAAGGCAGCTGTAGATCTTAGCCACTTTTTAAAAGAAAAGGGGGGACTGGA
AGGGCTAATTCACTCCCAACGAAGACAAGATCACCTGCAGGACAGGCGCGCAGGTACCATAACTTCGTAT
AATGTATGCTATACGAAGTTATGGCGCGCCCTGCTTTTTGCTTGTACTGGGTCTCTCTGGTTAGACCAGA
TCTGAGCCTGGGAGCTCTCTGGCTAACTAGGGAACCCACTGCTTAAGCCTCAATAAAGCTTGCCTTGAGT
GCTTCAAGTAGTGTGTGCCCGTCTGTTGTGTGACTCTGGTAACTAGAGATCCCTCAGACCCTTTTAGTCA
GTGTGGAAAATCTCTAGCACCCGGGCGATTAAGGAAAGGGCTAGATCATTCTTGAAGACGAAAGGGCCTC
GTGATACGCCTATTTTTATAGGTTAATGTCATGATAATAATGGTTTCTTAGACGTCAGGTGGCACTTTTC
GGGGAAATGTGCGCGGAACCCCTATTTGTTTATTTTTCTAAATACATTCAAATATGTATCCGCTCATGAG
ACAATAACCCTGATAAATGCTTCAATAATATTGAAAAAGGAAGAGTATGAGTATTCAACATTTCCGTGTC
GCCCTTATTCCCTTTTTTGCGGCATTTTGCCTTCCTGTTTTTGCTCACCCAGAAACGCTGGTGAAAGTAA
AAGATGCTGAAGATCAGTTGGGTGCACGAGTGGGTTACATCGAACTGGATCTCAACAGCGGTAAGATCCT
TGAGAGTTTTCGCCCCGAAGAACGTTTTCCAATGATGAGCACTTTTAAAGTTCTGCTATGTGGCGCGGTA
TTATCCCGTGTTGACGCCGGGCAAGAGCAACTCGGTCGCCGCATACACTATTCTCAGAATGACTTGGTTG
AGTACTCACCAGTCACAGAAAAGCATCTTACGGATGGCATGACAGTAAGAGAATTATGCAGTGCTGCCAT
AACCATGAGTGATAACACTGCGGCCAACTTACTTCTGACAACGATCGGAGGACCGAAGGAGCTAACCGCT
TTTTTGCACAACATGGGGGATCATGTAACTCGCCTTGATCGTTGGGAACCGGAGCTGAATGAAGCCATAC
CAAACGACGAGCGTGACACCACGATGCCTGTAGCAATGGCAACAACGTTGCGCAAACTATTAACTGGCGA
ACTACTTACTCTAGCTTCCCGGCAACAATTAATAGACTGGATGGAGGCGGATAAAGTTGCAGGACCACTT
CTGCGCTCGGCCCTTCCGGCTGGCTGGTTTATTGCTGATAAATCTGGAGCCGGTGAGCGTGGGTCTCGCG
GTATCATTGCAGCACTGGGGCCAGATGGTAAGCCCTCCCGTATCGTAGTTATCTACACGACGGGGAGTCA
GGCAACTATGGATGAACGAAATAGACAGATCGCTGAGATAGGTGCCTCACTGATTAAGCATTGGTAACTG
TCAGACCAAGTTTACTCATATATACTTTAGATTGATTTAAAACTTCATTTTTAATTTAAAAGGATCTAGG
TGAAGATCCTTTTTGATAATCTCATGACCAAAATCCCTTAACGTGAGTTTTCGTTCCACTGAGCGTCAGA
CCCCGTAGAAAAGATCAAAGGATCTTCTTGAGATCCTTTTTTTCTGCGCGTAATCTGCTGCTTGCAAACA
AAAAAACCACCGCTACCAGCGGTGGTTTGTTTGCCGGATCAAGAGCTACCAACTCTTTTTCCGAAGGTAA
CTGGCTTCAGCAGAGCGCAGATACCAAATACTGTTCTTCTAGTGTAGCCGTAGTTAGGCCACCACTTCAA
GAACTCTGTAGCACCGCCTACATACCTCGCTCTGCTAATCCTGTTACCAGTGGCTGCTGCCAGTGGCGAT
AAGTCGTGTCTTACCGGGTTGGACTCAAGACGATAGTTACCGGATAAGGCGCAGCGGTCGGGCTGAACGG
GGGGTTCGTGCACACAGCCCAGCTTGGAGCGAACGACCTACACCGAACTGAGATACCTACAGCGTGAGCT
ATGAGAAAGCGCCACGCTTCCCGAAGGGAGAAAGGCGGACAGGTATCCGGTAAGCGGCAGGGTCGGAACA
GGAGAGCGCACGAGGGAGCTTCCAGGGGGAAACGCCTGGTATCTTTATAGTCCTGTCGGGTTTCGCCACC
TCTGACTTGAGCGTCGATTTTTGTGATGCTCGTCAGGGGGGCGGAGCCTATGGAAAAACGCCAGCAACGC
GGCCTTTTTACGGTTCCTGGCCTTTTGCTGGCCTTTTGCTCACATGTTCTTTCCTGCGTTATCCCCTGAT
TCTGTGGATAACCGTATTACCGCCTTTGAGTGAGCTGATACCGCTCGCCGCAGCCGAACGACCGAGCGCA
GCGAGTCAGTGAGCGAGGAAGCGGAAGAGCGCCCAATACGCAAACCGCCTCTCCCCGCGCGTTGGCCGAT
TCATTAATGCAGCAAGCTCATGGCTGACTAATTTTTTTTATTTATGCAGAGGCCGAGGCCGCCTCGGCCT
CTGAGCTATTCCAGAAGTAGTGAGGAGGCTTTTTTGGAGGCCTAGGCTTTTGCAAAAAGCTCCCCGTGGC
ACGACAGGTTTCCCGACTGGAAAGCGGGCAGTGAGCGCAACGCAATTAATGTGAGTTAGCTCACTCATTA
GGCACCCCAGGCTTTACACTTTATGCTTCCGGCTCGTATGTTGTGTGGAATTGTGAGCGGA
